>Addgene plasmid #152162 | pGBW-m4133431 | depositor full sequence | sequence record 295174 | Full Sequence
CACCATGTTTCATCTCGTTGACTTTCAGGTTACTATAGCAGAGATATTACTAATTATTATGAGGACTTTT
AAAGTTTCCATTTGGAATCTTGATTACATCATAAACCTCATAATTAAAAATTTATCTAAGTCACTAACTG
AGAATAAATATTCTCAATTAGATGAAGAGCAACCAATGGAGATTGATGAAAACCTTTACTTTCAGTCGAT
GAGTGACAAAATCATTCATCTAACCGATGACTCCTTTGATACAGACGTGTTGAAGGCCGATGGTGCGATA
CTGGTAGATTTCTGGGCTGAATGGTGTGGCCCGTGCAAGATGATCGCACCCATTCTGGACGAGATCGCCG
ACGAGTATCAAGGAAAATTAACTGTCGCTAAGCTTAATATAGATCAGAACCCAGGGACGGCACCTAAATA
CGGCATCAGGGGAATACCTACCCTCCTGCTCTTTAAGAATGGGGAAGTTGCCGCGACAAAAGTGGGAGCC
CTGTCTAAGGGCCAGCTAAAAGAGTTCTTGGACGCTAACCTGGCAGGTTCAGGCTCGGGGCACATGCACC
ATCACCATCACCATAGCAGCGGGCTCGTGCCACGCGGCTAAGCTAGCTTGACTGACTGAGATACAGCGTA
CCTTCAGCTCACAGACATGATAAGATACATTGATGAGTTTGGACAAACCACAACTAGAATGCAGTGAAAA
AAATGCTTTATTTGTGAAATTTGTGATGCTATTGCTTTATTTGTAACCATTATAAGCTGCAATAAACAAG
TTAACAACAACAATTGCATTCATTTTATGTTTCAGGTTCAGGGGGAGGTGTGGGAGGTTTTTTAAAGCAA
GTAAAACCTCTACAAATGTGGTATTGGCCCATCTCTATCGGTATCGTAGCATAACCCCTTGGGGCCTCTA
AACGGGTCTTGAGGGGTTTTTTGTGCCCCTCGGGCCGGATTGCTATCTACCGGCATTGGCGCAGAAAAAA
ATGCCTGATGCGACGCTGCGCGTCTTATACTCCCACATATGCCAGATTCAGCAACGGATACGGCTTCCCC
AACTTGCCCACTTCCATACGTGTCCTCCTTACCAGAAATTTATCCTTAAGGTCGTCAGCTATCCTGCAGG
CGATCTCTCGATTTCGATCAAGACATTCCTTTAATGGTCTTTTCTGGACACCACTAGGGGTCAGAAGTAG
TTCATCAAACTTTCTTCCCTCCCTAATCTCATTGGTTACCTTGGGCTATCGAAACTTAATTAACCAGTCA
AGTCAGCTACTTGGCGAGATCGACTTGTCTGGGTTTCGACTACGCTCAGAATTGCGTCAGTCAAGTTCGA
TCTGGTCCTTGCTATTGCACCCGTTCTCCGATTACGAGTTTCATTTAAATCATGTGAGCAAAAGGCCAGC
AAAAGGCCAGGAACCGTAAAAAGGCCGCGTTGCTGGCGTTTTTCCATAGGCTCCGCCCCCCTGACGAGCA
TCACAAAAATCGACGCTCAAGTCAGAGGTGGCGAAACCCGACAGGACTATAAAGATACCAGGCGTTTCCC
CCTGGAAGCTCCCTCGTGCGCTCTCCTGTTCCGACCCTGCCGCTTACCGGATACCTGTCCGCCTTTCTCC
CTTCGGGAAGCGTGGCGCTTTCTCATAGCTCACGCTGTAGGTATCTCAGTTCGGTGTAGGTCGTTCGCTC
CAAGCTGGGCTGTGTGCACGAACCCCCCGTTCAGCCCGACCGCTGCGCCTTATCCGGTAACTATCGTCTT
GAGTCCAACCCGGTAAGACACGACTTATCGCCACTGGCAGCAGCCACTGGTAACAGGATTAGCAGAGCGA
GGTATGTAGGCGGTGCTACAGAGTTCTTGAAGTGGTGGCCTAACTACGGCTACACTAGAAGAACAGTATT
TGGTATCTGCGCTCTGCTGAAGCCAGTTACCTTCGGAAAAAGAGTTGGTAGCTCTTGATCCGGCAAACAA
ACCACCGCTGGTAGCGGTGGTTTTTTTGTTTGCAAGCAGCAGATTACGCGCAGAAAAAAAGGATCTCAAG
AAGATCCTTTGATCTTTTCTACGGGGTCTGACGCTCAGTGGAACGAAAACTCACGTTAAGGGATTTTGGT
CATGAGATTATCAAAAAGGATCTTCACCTAGATCCTTTTAAATTAAAAATGAAGTTTTAAATCAATCTAA
AGTATATATGAGTAAACTTGGTCTGACAGTTACCAATGCTTAATCAGTGAGGCACCTATCTCAGCGATCT
GTCTATTTCGTTCATCCATAGTTGCATTTAAATTTCCGAACTCTCCAAGGCCCTCGTCGGAAAATCTTCA
AACCTTTCGTCCGATCCATCTTGCAGGCTACCTCTCGAACGAACTATCGCAAGTCTCTTGGCCGGCCTTG
CGCCTTGGCTATTGCTTGGCAGCGCCTATCGCCAGGTATTACTCCAATCCCGAATATCCGAGATCGGGAT
CACCCGAGAGAAGTTCAACCTACATCCTCAATCCCGATCTATCCGAGATCCGAGGAATATCGAAATCGGG
GCGCGCCTGGTGTACCGAGAACGATCCTCTCAGTGCGAGTCTCGACGATCCATATCGTTGCTTGGCAGTC
AGCCAGTCGGAATCCAGCTTGGGACCCAGGAAGTCCAATCGTCAGATATTGTACTCAAGCCTGGTCACGG
CAGCGTACCGATCTGTTTAAACCTAGATATTGATAGTCTGATCGGTCAACGTATAATCGAGTCCTAGCTT
TTGCAAACATCTATCAAGAGACAGGATCAGCAGGAGGCTTTCGCATGAGTATTCAACATTTCCGTGTCGC
CCTTATTCCCTTTTTTGCGGCATTTTGCCTTCCTGTTTTTGCTCACCCAGAAACGCTGGTGAAAGTAAAA
GATGCTGAAGATCAGTTGGGTGCGCGAGTGGGTTACATCGAACTGGATCTCAACAGCGGTAAGATCCTTG
AGAGTTTTCGCCCCGAAGAACGCTTTCCAATGATGAGCACTTTTAAAGTTCTGCTATGTGGCGCGGTATT
ATCCCGTATTGACGCCGGGCAAGAGCAACTCGGTCGCCGCATACACTATTCTCAGAATGACTTGGTTGAG
TATTCACCAGTCACAGAAAAGCATCTTACGGATGGCATGACAGTAAGAGAATTATGCAGTGCTGCCATAA
CCATGAGTGATAACACTGCGGCCAACTTACTTCTGACAACGATTGGAGGACCGAAGGAGCTAACCGCTTT
TTTGCACAACATGGGGGATCATGTAACTCGCCTTGATCGTTGGGAACCGGAGCTGAATGAAGCCATACCA
AACGACGAGCGTGACACCACGATGCCTGTAGCAATGGCAACAACCTTGCGTAAACTATTAACTGGCGAAC
TACTTACTCTAGCTTCCCGGCAACAGTTGATAGACTGGATGGAGGCGGATAAAGTTGCAGGACCACTTCT
GCGCTCGGCCCTTCCGGCTGGCTGGTTTATTGCTGATAAATCTGGAGCCGGTGAGCGTGGGTCTCGCGGT
ATCATTGCAGCACTGGGGCCAGATGGTAAGCCCTCCCGTATCGTAGTTATCTACACGACGGGGAGTCAGG
CAACTATGGATGAACGAAATAGACAGATCGCTGAGATAGGTGCCTCACTGATTAAGCATTGGTAACCGAT
TCTAGGTGCATTGGCGCAGAAAAAAATGCCTGATGCGACGCTGCGCGTCTTATACTCCCACATATGCCAG
ATTCAGCAACGGATACGGCTTCCCCAACTTGCCCACTTCCATACGTGTCCTCCTTACCAGAAATTTATCC
TTAAGATCCCGAATCGTTTAAACTCGACTCTGGCTCTATCGAATCTCCGTCGTTTCGAGCTTACGCGAAC
AGCCGTGGCGCTCATTTGCTCGTCGGGCATCGAATCTCGTCAGCTATCGTCAGCTTACCTTTTTGGCAGC
GATCGCGGCTCCCGACATCTTGGACCATTAGCTCCACAGGTATCTTCTTCCCTCTAGTGGTCATAACAGC
AGCTTCAGCTACCTCTCAATTCAAAAAACCCCTCAAGACCCGTTTAGAGGCCCCAAGGGGTTATGCTATC
AATCGTTGCGTTACACACACAAAAAACCAACACACATCCATCTTCGATGGATAGCGATTTTATTATCTAA
CTGCTGATCGAGTGTAGCCAGATCTAGTAATCAATTACGGGGTCATTAGTTCATAGCCCATATATGGAGT
TCCGCGTTACATAACTTACGGTAAATGGCCCGCCTGGCTGACCGCCCAACGACCCCCGCCCATTGACGTC
AATAATGACGTATGTTCCCATAGTAACGCCAATAGGGACTTTCCATTGACGTCAATGGGTGGAGTATTTA
CGGTAAACTGCCCACTTGGCAGTACATCAAGTGTATCATATGCCAAGTACGCCCCCTATTGACGTCAATG
ACGGTAAATGGCCCGCCTGGCATTATGCCCAGTACATGACCTTATGGGACTTTCCTACTTGGCAGTACAT
CTACGTATTAGTCATCGCTATTACCATGCTGATGCGGTTTTGGCAGTACATCAATGGGCGTGGATAGCGG
TTTGACTCACGGGGATTTCCAAGTCTCCACCCCATTGACGTCAATGGGAGTTTGTTTTGGCACCAAAATC
AACGGGACTTTCCAAAATGTCGTAACAACTCCGCCCCATTGACGCAAATGGGCGGTAGGCGTGTACGGTG
GGAGGTCTATATAAGCAGAGCTGGTTTAGTGAACCGTCAGATCAGATCTTTGTCGATCCTACCATCCACT
CGACACACCCGCCAGCGGCCGC
Features (pLannotate 1.2.2; 18 found; start..end, strand, type, name):
      5..187     +  CDS            NS6_SARS2: Experimental evidence at protein level: Swiss-Prot protein existence level 1. Disrupts cell nuclear import complex formation by tethering karyopherin alpha 2 and karyopherin beta 1 to the membrane. Retention of import factors at the ER/Golgi membrane leads to a loss of transport into the nucleus. Thereby prevents STAT1 nuclear translocation in response to interferon signaling, thus blocking the expression of interferon stimulated genes (ISGs) that display multiple antiviral activities (PubMed:33097660). Suppresses IFN-beta production possibly by blocking IRF3 nuclear translocation (PubMed:3297
    209..535     +  CDS            trxA: THIO_ECO57 - Experimental evidence at protein level: Swiss-Prot protein existence level 1. Participates in various redox reactions through the reversible oxidation of its active center dithiol to a disulfide and catalyzes dithiol-disulfide exchange reactions. From Escherichia coli O157:H7.
    557..574     +  CDS            6xHis: 6xHis affinity tag
    651..772     -  polyA_signal   SV40 poly(A) signal: SV40 polyadenylation signal
    795..864     -  CDS            large T antigen (fragment): large T antigen from SV40 (simian virus 40)
    887..933     +  terminator     T7 terminator: transcription terminator for bacteriophage T7 RNA polymerase
    963..1099    +  terminator     rrnG terminator: transcription terminator from the E. coli ribosomal RNA rrnG operon (Albrechtsen et al., 1991)
   1144..1215    +  misc_feature   3' β-globin insulator: insulator downstream of the human β-globin locus (Farrell et al., 2002)
   1441..2029    -  rep_origin     ori: high-copy-number ColE1/pMB1/pBR322/pUC origin of replication
   2201..2265    -  CDS            bla(M) (fragment): β-lactamase lacking the signal sequence; bla(M); allows cytosolic expression of β-lactamase
   2775..3635    +  CDS            AmpR: β-lactamase; bla; confers resistance to ampicillin, carbenicillin, and related antibiotics
   3648..3784    +  terminator     rrnG terminator: transcription terminator from the E. coli ribosomal RNA rrnG operon (Albrechtsen et al., 1991)
   3936..4007    +  misc_feature   5' β-globin insulator: insulator upstream of the human β-globin locus (Farrell et al., 2002)
   4012..4058    -  terminator     T7 terminator: transcription terminator for bacteriophage T7 RNA polymerase
   4076..4124    -  polyA_signal   poly(A) signal: synthetic polyadenylation signal
   4205..4508    +  enhancer       CMV enhancer: human cytomegalovirus immediate early enhancer
   4581..4598    -  promoter       CMV promoter (fragment): human cytomegalovirus (CMV) immediate early promoter
   4661..4712    +  promoter       CMVd2 promoter: truncated human cytomegalovirus (CMV) immediate early promoter that yields moderately reduced expression relative to the full-length promoter
