[The description below was written by a language model from this plasmid's Addgene catalogue record and pLannotate feature annotations shown in this document.]
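Description:
pGBW-m4133431 is a mammalian expression plasmid built on the pTwist_CMV_6 backbone for producing the wild-type ORF6 accessory protein of SARS-CoV-2. It is maintained in E. coli as a high-copy plasmid through a ColE1/pUC-type origin and selected with ampicillin via a full-length β-lactamase gene. A short additional β-lactamase fragment is also annotated but is likely a backbone remnant. The depositor's full sequence is 4,782 nt. No mammalian selection marker appears in the record, which suggests transient transfection as the intended use.

The expression cassette wraps around the numbering origin of the circular map. A CMV immediate-early enhancer and promoter elements sit at the end of the sequence, with the promoter region annotated only as a short fragment plus a truncated CMVd2 form. These drive the ORF6 coding sequence at the start of the sequence. ORF6 is followed in the same orientation by E. coli thioredoxin (trxA) and a 6xHis tag. The catalogue lists the C-terminal tag as a cleavable TEV site plus TRX. The TEV site is not separately annotated in the feature table, though a short gap between ORF6 and trxA could accommodate it, and the His tag appears only in the annotation. Thioredoxin is commonly used to improve solubility, the His tag allows affinity purification or detection, and TEV cleavage would release the viral protein from its fusion partner. An SV40 polyadenylation signal lies downstream of the cassette, although it is annotated on the opposite strand.

The cassette is flanked by human β-globin insulator elements, T7 and rrnG bacterial terminators and a synthetic poly(A) signal upstream of the enhancer, all of which help isolate it from read-through transcription. According to the annotation, ORF6 interferes with nuclear import and blocks interferon signalling. The plasmid therefore suits studies of that antagonism, of host interactions, or production of tagged ORF6.
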