Addgene plasmid #152162: pGBW-m4133431
Purpose: Mammalian expression plasmid for SARS-CoV-2 ORF6 protein
Depositing lab: Ginkgo Bioworks & Benjie Chen. Depositing organization: Ginkgo Bioworks.
Backbone
  Vector backbone: pTwist_CMV_6
  Backbone size w/o insert (bp): 4180
  Vector type: Mammalian Expression
Growth in bacteria
  Bacterial resistance: Ampicillin, 100 μg/mL
  Growth temperature: 37°C
  Growth strain: DH5alpha
  Copy number: High Copy
Gene/Insert
  Gene/Insert name: SARS-CoV-2 ORF6 protein
  Species: Severe acute respiratory syndrome coronavirus 2
  Insert size (bp): 179
  Mutation: wt
  Entrez Gene: ORF6 (a.k.a. GU280_gp06)
  Promoter: CMV
  Tag / fusion protein: Cleavable TEV;TRX (C terminal on backbone)
  Cloning method: Unknown
Resource information
  A portion of this plasmid was derived from a plasmid made by: GinkgoBioworks
Depositor comments: NCBI reference sequence: YP_009724394.1
How to cite: pGBW-m4133431 was a gift from Ginkgo Bioworks & Benjie Chen (Addgene plasmid # 152162 ; http://n2t.net/addgene:152162 ; RRID:Addgene_152162)
